Addgene plasmid #59462: pAAV-CAG-tdTomato (codon diversified)
Purpose: AAV-mediated expression of tdTomato (codon diversified) under the CAG promoter
Depositing lab: Edward Boyden.
Backbone
  Vector backbone: AAV with CAG promter
  Backbone manufacturer: Scott Sternson
  Backbone size w/o insert (bp): 4719
  Total vector size (bp): 6150
  Vector type: Mammalian Expression, AAV
Growth in bacteria
  Bacterial resistance: Ampicillin, 100 μg/mL
  Growth temperature: 37°C
  Growth strain: NEB Stable
  Growth instructions: Stbl3 at 30C (use carbenicillin if using Stbl3) OR DH5a at 37C
  Copy number: Low Copy
Gene/Insert
  Gene/Insert name: tdTomato
  Species: Synthetic
  Insert size (bp): 1431
  Mutation: codon diversified
  Promoter: CAG
  Cloning method: Restriction Enzyme; 5′ cloning site BamHI (not destroyed); 3′ cloning site EcoRI (not destroyed)
  Sequencing primers: 5′ gctctagagcctctgctaacc; 3′ gcagcgtatccacatagcg
Terms and licenses: Academic/Nonprofit Terms; Industry Terms: - Not Available to Industry
Depositor comments: Plasmid is completely sequenced by depositing lab except for parts of both ITRs and a part of the CAG promoter. Multiple digestions were done to verify the vector structure. The construct and the virus were both tested in vitro.
How to cite: pAAV-CAG-tdTomato (codon diversified) was a gift from Edward Boyden (Addgene plasmid # 59462 ; http://n2t.net/addgene:59462 ; RRID:Addgene_59462) For viral preps, please replace (Addgene plasmid # 59462) in the above sentence with: (Addgene viral prep # 59462-AAV1), (Addgene viral prep # 59462-AAV2), (Addgene viral prep # 59462-AAV5), (Addgene viral prep # 59462-AAV8), (Addgene viral prep # 59462-AAV9), (Addgene viral prep # 59462-AAVrg), (Addgene viral prep # 59462-PHP.S), or (Addgene viral prep # 59462-PHPeB)
