[The description below was written by a language model from this plasmid's Addgene catalogue record and pLannotate feature annotations shown in this document.]
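Description:
pAAV-CAG-tdTomato (codon diversified) is an AAV transfer plasmid of about 6.15 kb for mammalian expression of the red-orange fluorescent protein tdTomato. The expression cassette lies between two AAV2 inverted terminal repeats, the cis elements that allow the intervening DNA to be replicated and packaged into recombinant AAV particles when rep/cap and helper functions are supplied in trans. Outside the ITRs, the bacterial backbone carries a ColE1/pUC-type origin, an f1 phage origin and a β-lactamase gene with its own promoter for ampicillin or carbenicillin selection. The catalogue lists the plasmid as low copy even though the annotated origin is of the high-copy type. Short lacZα and lacI matches next to the ITRs appear to be cloning remnants.

Expression is driven by the CAG promoter, annotated here as its component parts: a CMV immediate-early enhancer fragment, the chicken β-actin promoter, and chimeric chicken β-actin/rabbit β-globin intron sequence. The short HBB hit most likely reflects the globin-derived end of that element. This promoter gives strong, broadly active transcription. The roughly 1.43 kb synthetic tdTomato insert sits between preserved BamHI and EcoRI sites. tdTomato is a tandem dimer, and "codon diversified" presumably means the two near-identical repeats were recoded to reduce their nucleotide identity, which would limit recombination, although the record does not explain the change. A WPRE follows to enhance transcript stability and expression, then an SV40 polyadenylation signal, which is annotated on the reverse strand.

The Addgene and depositor sequences show the same feature set in the same order and differ only in numbering origin and by a few bases. The depositor notes that parts of both ITRs and of CAG were not fully sequenced. The plasmid and the derived virus were tested in vitro, and the construct serves for constitutive fluorescent labelling of AAV-transduced cells, with preparations offered in several capsid serotypes.
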