Features (pLannotate 1.2.2; 18 found; start..end, strand, type, name):
    182..770     -  rep_origin     ori: high-copy-number ColE1/pMB1/pBR322/pUC origin of replication
    941..1801    -  CDS            AmpR: β-lactamase; bla; confers resistance to ampicillin, carbenicillin, and related antibiotics
   1802..1906    -  promoter       AmpR promoter: bla
   1959..2387    -  rep_origin     f1 ori (sequence partly withheld): f1 bacteriophage origin of replication; arrow indicates direction of (+) strand synthesis
   2392..2461    -  CDS            lacZα (fragment): LacZα fragment of β-galactosidase; lacZ fragment
   2456..2588    -  repeat_region  AAV2 ITR (fragment): inverted terminal repeat of adeno-associated virus serotype 2 inverted
   2651..2899    +  enhancer       CMV enhancer (fragment): human cytomegalovirus immediate early enhancer
   2901..3178    +  promoter       chicken β-actin promoter: No description available
   3179..3315    +  intron         hybrid intron (fragment): hybrid between chicken β-actin (CBA) and minute virus of mice (MMV) introns (Gray et al., 2011)
   3404..3534    +  intron         chimeric intron (fragment): chimera between introns from chicken β-actin and rabbit β-globin
   3532..3594    +  CDS            HBB (fragment): HBB_LEPEU - Experimental evidence at protein level: Swiss-Prot protein existence level 1. Involved in oxygen transport from the lung to the various peripheral tissues. From Lepus europaeus (European hare).
   3606..5033    +  CDS            tdTomato: tdTomato is a basic (constitutively fluorescent) orange fluorescent protein published in 2004, derived from Discosoma sp.. It is reported to be a somewhat slowly-maturing tandem dimer with low acid sensitivity.
   5037..5061    +  misc_feature   MCS (fragment): pBluescript multiple cloning site
   5061..5649    +  misc_feature   WPRE: woodchuck hepatitis virus posttranscriptional regulatory element
   5692..5813    -  polyA_signal   SV40 poly(A) signal: SV40 polyadenylation signal
   5836..5904    -  CDS            large T antigen (fragment): large T antigen from SV40 (simian virus 40)
   5975..6108    +  repeat_region  AAV2 ITR: inverted terminal repeat of adeno-associated virus serotype 2 inverted
   6102..6158    -  CDS            lacI (fragment): lac repressor; lacI; The lac repressor binds to the lac operator to inhibit transcription in E. coli. This inhibition can be relieved by adding lactose or isopropyl-β-D-thiogalactopyranoside (IPTG).
>Addgene plasmid #59462 | pAAV-CAG-tdTomato (codon diversified) | depositor full sequence | sequence record 92647 | pAAV-CAG-tdTomato (codon diversified) sequence 6159 bps
CTTCCGCTTCCTCGCTCACTGACTCGCTGCGCTCGGTCGTTCGGCTGCGGCGAGCGGTATCAGCTCACTC
AAAGGCGGTAATACGGTTATCCACAGAATCAGGGGATAACGCAGGAAAGAACATGTGAGCAAAAGGCCAG
CAAAAGGCCAGGAACCGTAAAAAGGCCGCGTTGCTGGCGTTTTTCCATAGGCTCCGCCCCCCTGACGAGC
ATCACAAAAATCGACGCTCAAGTCAGAGGTGGCGAAACCCGACAGGACTATAAAGATACCAGGCGTTTCC
CCCTGGAAGCTCCCTCGTGCGCTCTCCTGTTCCGACCCTGCCGCTTACCGGATACCTGTCCGCCTTTCTC
CCTTCGGGAAGCGTGGCGCTTTCTCATAGCTCACGCTGTAGGTATCTCAGTTCGGTGTAGGTCGTTCGCT
CCAAGCTGGGCTGTGTGCACGAACCCCCCGTTCAGCCCGACCGCTGCGCCTTATCCGGTAACTATCGTCT
TGAGTCCAACCCGGTAAGACACGACTTATCGCCACTGGCAGCAGCCACTGGTAACAGGATTAGCAGAGCG
AGGTATGTAGGCGGTGCTACAGAGTTCTTGAAGTGGTGGCCTAACTACGGCTACACTAGAAGAACAGTAT
TTGGTATCTGCGCTCTGCTGAAGCCAGTTACCTTCGGAAAAAGAGTTGGTAGCTCTTGATCCGGCAAACA
AACCACCGCTGGTAGCGGTGGTTTTTTTGTTTGCAAGCAGCAGATTACGCGCAGAAAAAAAGGATCTCAA
GAAGATCCTTTGATCTTTTCTACGGGGTCTGACGCTCAGTGGAACGAAAACTCACGTTAAGGGATTTTGG
TCATGAGATTATCAAAAAGGATCTTCACCTAGATCCTTTTAAATTAAAAATGAAGTTTTAAATCAATCTA
AAGTATATATGAGTAAACTTGGTCTGACAGTTACCAATGCTTAATCAGTGAGGCACCTATCTCAGCGATC
TGTCTATTTCGTTCATCCATAGTTGCCTGACTCCCCGTCGTGTAGATAACTACGATACGGGAGGGCTTAC
CATCTGGCCCCAGTGCTGCAATGATACCGCGAGACCCACGCTCACCGGCTCCAGATTTATCAGCAATAAA
CCAGCCAGCCGGAAGGGCCGAGCGCAGAAGTGGTCCTGCAACTTTATCCGCCTCCATCCAGTCTATTAAT
TGTTGCCGGGAAGCTAGAGTAAGTAGTTCGCCAGTTAATAGTTTGCGCAACGTTGTTGCCATTGCTACAG
GCATCGTGGTGTCACGCTCGTCGTTTGGTATGGCTTCATTCAGCTCCGGTTCCCAACGATCAAGGCGAGT
TACATGATCCCCCATGTTGTGCAAAAAAGCGGTTAGCTCCTTCGGTCCTCCGATCGTTGTCAGAAGTAAG
TTGGCCGCAGTGTTATCACTCATGGTTATGGCAGCACTGCATAATTCTCTTACTGTCATGCCATCCGTAA
GATGCTTTTCTGTGACTGGTGAGTACTCAACCAAGTCATTCTGAGAATAGTGTATGCGGCGACCGAGTTG
CTCTTGCCCGGCGTCAATACGGGATAATACCGCGCCACATAGCAGAACTTTAAAAGTGCTCATCATTGGA
AAACGTTCTTCGGGGCGAAAACTCTCAAGGATCTTACCGCTGTTGAGATCCAGTTCGATGTAACCCACTC
GTGCACCCAACTGATCTTCAGCATCTTTTACTTTCACCAGCGTTTCTGGGTGAGCAAAAACAGGAAGGCA
AAATGCCGCAAAAAAGGGAATAAGGGCGACACGGAAATGTTGAATACTCATACTCTTCCTTTTTCAATAT
TATTGAAGCATTTATCAGGGTTATTGTCTCATGAGCGGATACATATTTGAATGTATTTAGAAAAATAAAC
AAATAGGGGTTCCGCGCACATTTCCCCGAAAAGTGCCACCTAAATTGTAAGCGTTAATATTTTGTTAAAA
TTCGCGTTAAATTTTTGTTAAATCAGCTCATTTTTTAACCAATAGGCCGAAATCGGCAAAATCCCTTATA
AATCAAAAGAATAGACCGAGATAGGGT
[37 nt withheld, positions 2058-2094]
AAAGAACGTGGACTCCAACGTCAAAGG
[49 nt withheld, positions 2122-2170]
T
[91 nt withheld, positions 2172-2262]
G
[124 nt withheld, positions 2264-2387]
CCCATTCGCCATTCAGGCTGCGCAACTGTTGGGAAGGGCGATCGGTGCGGGCCTCTTCGCTATTACGCCA
GCTGCGCGCTCGCTCGCTCACTGAGGCCGCCCGGGCAAAGCCCGGGCGTCGGGCGACCTTTGGTCGCCCG
GCCTCAGTGAGCGAGCGAGCGCGCAGAGAGGGAGTGGCCAACTCCATCACTAGGGGTTCCTTGTAGTTAA
TGATTAACCCGCCATGCTACTTATCTACGTAGCCATGCTCTAGGAAGATCGTACCATTGACGTCAATAAT
GACGTATGTTCCCATAGTAACGCCAATAGGGACTTTCCATTGACGTCAATGGGTGGAGTATTTACGGTAA
ACTGCCCACTTGGCAGTACATCAAGTGTATCATATGCCAAGTACGCCCCCTATTGACGTCAATGACGGTA
AATGGCCCGCCTGGCATTATGCCCAGTACATGACCTTATGGGACTTTCCTACTTGGCAGTACATCTACGT
ATTAGTCATCGCTATTACCATGGTCGAGGTGAGCCCCACGTTCTGCTTCACTCTCCCCATCTCCCCCCCC
TCCCCACCCCCAATTTTGTATTTATTTATTTTTTAATTATTTTGTGCAGCGATGGGGGCGGGGGGGGGGG
GGGGGCGCGCGCCAGGCGGGGCGGGGCGGGGCGAGGGGCGGGGCGGGGCGAGGCGGAGAGGTGCGGCGGC
AGCCAATCAGAGCGGCGCGCTCCGAAAGTTTCCTTTTATGGCGAGGCGGCGGCGGCGGCGGCCCTATAAA
AAGCGAAGCGCGCGGCGGGCGGGAGTCGCTGCGACGCTGCCTTCGCCCCGTGCCCCGCTCCGCCGCCGCC
TCGCGCCGCCCGCCCCGGCTCTGACTGACCGCGTTACTCCCACAGGTGAGCGGGCGGGACGGCCCTTCTC
CTCCGGGCTGTAATTAGCGCTTGGTTTAATGACGGCTTGTTTCTTTTCTGTGGCTGCGTGAAAGCCTTGA
GGGGCTCCGGGAGGGCCCTTTGTGCGGGGGGAGCGGCTCGGGGCTGTCCGCGGGGGGACGGCTGCCTTCG
GGGGGGACGGGGCAGGGCGGGGTTCGGCTTCTGGCGTGTGACCGGCGGCTCTAGAGCCTCTGCTAACCAT
GTTCATGCCTTCTTCTTTTTCCTACAGCTCCTGGGCAACGTGCTGGTTATTGTGCTGTCTCATCATTTTG
GCAAAGAATTGGATCCGGTACCGCCACCATGGTGAGTAAGGGCGAGGAAGTGATCAAAGAGTTCATGCGG
TTTAAGGTGAGAATGGAAGGAAGCATGAACGGCCACGAGTTCGAAATTGAGGGAGAAGGAGAGGGACGGC
CCTACGAGGGCACCCAGACAGCCAAGCTGAAAGTGACAAAGGGCGGGCCTCTGCCATTCGCTTGGGACAT
CCTGAGCCCACAGTTTATGTACGGCTCCAAGGCCTATGTGAAACATCCAGCTGACATTCCCGATTATAAG
AAACTGAGCTTCCCCGAGGGGTTTAAGTGGGAAAGAGTGATGAACTTCGAGGACGGAGGCCTGGTGACTG
TGACCCAGGACAGCTCCCTGCAGGATGGGACCCTGATCTACAAGGTGAAAATGAGAGGGACAAATTTTCC
CCCTGATGGACCTGTGATGCAGAAGAAAACTATGGGATGGGAGGCCTCCACCGAAAGGCTGTATCCACGC
GACGGGGTGCTGAAAGGAGAAATCCACCAGGCTCTGAAGCTGAAAGATGGGGGACATTACCTGGTGGAGT
TCAAGACAATCTACATGGCCAAGAAACCTGTGCAGCTGCCAGGCTACTATTACGTGGACACAAAACTGGA
TATCACTTCACACAACGAGGACTACACTATTGTGGAGCAGTATGAACGGAGCGAGGGGAGACACCATCTG
TTCCTGGGCCATGGGACTGGAAGTACCGGCTCAGGGTCTAGTGGAACCGCCTCAAGCGAGGATAACAATA
TGGCTGTGATCAAAGAGTTCATGAGGTTTAAGGTGCGCATGGAGGGCAGCATGAATGGGCACGAATTTGA
GATTGAAGGAGAGGGCGAAGGGAGGCCTTACGAGGGCACACAGACTGCCAAGCTGAAAGTGACCAAGGGA
GGACCACTGCCTTTCGCTTGGGATATCCTGTCTCCTCAGTTTATGTACGGAAGTAAGGCCTATGTCAAGC
ATCCCGCTGACATTCCTGATTACAAGAAACTGTCTTTCCCAGAGGGCTTTAAGTGGGAGAGAGTGATGAA
TTTTGAAGATGGAGGCCTGGTGACCGTGACACAGGACTCCTCTCTGCAGGATGGCACTCTGATCTACAAA
GTCAAAATGCGCGGCACCAATTTTCCACCCGATGGGCCCGTGATGCAGAAGAAAACAATGGGGTGGGAGG
CCAGCACTGAACGGCTGTATCCTAGAGACGGAGTGCTGAAGGGCGAAATCCACCAGGCCCTGAAGCTGAA
AGACGGCGGCCACTACCTGGTGGAGTTCAAAACCATCTACATGGCCAAGAAACCAGTGCAGCTGCCCGGC
TATTACTATGTGGACACCAAGCTGGATATCACATCCCACAATGAAGACTACACCATTGTGGAACAGTATG
AGAGGTCTGAAGGACGCCACCATCTGTTTCTGTACGGCATGGATGAGCTGTATAAGTAAGAATTCGATAT
CAAGCTTATCGATAATCAACCTCTGGATTACAAAATTTGTGAAAGATTGACTGGTATTCTTAACTATGTT
GCTCCTTTTACGCTATGTGGATACGCTGCTTTAATGCCTTTGTATCATGCTATTGCTTCCCGTATGGCTT
TCATTTTCTCCTCCTTGTATAAATCCTGGTTGCTGTCTCTTTATGAGGAGTTGTGGCCCGTTGTCAGGCA
ACGTGGCGTGGTGTGCACTGTGTTTGCTGACGCAACCCCCACTGGTTGGGGCATTGCCACCACCTGTCAG
CTCCTTTCCGGGACTTTCGCTTTCCCCCTCCCTATTGCCACGGCGGAACTCATCGCCGCCTGCCTTGCCC
GCTGCTGGACAGGGGCTCGGCTGTTGGGCACTGACAATTCCGTGGTGTTGTCGGGGAAATCATCGTCCTT
TCCTTGGCTGCTCGCCTGTGTTGCCACCTGGATTCTGCGCGGGACGTCCTTCTGCTACGTCCCTTCGGCC
CTCAATCCAGCGGACCTTCCTTCCCGCGGCCTGCTGCCGGCTCTGCGGCCTCTTCCGCGTCTTCGCCTTC
GCCCTCAGACGAGTCGGATCTCCCTTTGGGCCGCCTCCCCGCATCGATACCGTCGACCCGGGCGGCCGCT
TCGAGCAGACATGATAAGATACATTGATGAGTTTGGACAAACCACAACTAGAATGCAGTGAAAAAAATGC
TTTATTTGTGAAATTTGTGATGCTATTGCTTTATTTGTAACCATTATAAGCTGCAATAAACAAGTTAACA
ACAACAATTGCATTCATTTTATGTTTCAGGTTCAGGGGGAGATGTGGGAGGTTTTTTAAAGCAAGTAAAA
CCTCTACAAATGTGGTAAAATCGATAAGGATCTTCCTAGAGCATGGCTACGTAGATAAGTAGCATGGCGG
GTTAATCATTAACTACAAGGAACCCCTAGTGATGGAGTTGGCCACTCCCTCTCTGCGCGCTCGCTCGCTC
ACTGAGGCCGGGCGACCAAAGGTCGCCCGACGCCCGGGCTTTGCCCGGGCGGCCTCAGTGAGCGAGCGAG
CGCGCAGCTGCATTAATGAATCGGCCAACGCGCGGGGAGAGGCGGTTTGCGTATTGGGCGCT
