Features (pLannotate 1.2.2; 18 found; start..end, strand, type, name):
    191..439     +  enhancer       CMV enhancer (fragment): human cytomegalovirus immediate early enhancer
    441..723     +  promoter       chicken β-actin promoter: No description available
    724..859     +  intron         hybrid intron (fragment): hybrid between chicken β-actin (CBA) and minute virus of mice (MMV) introns (Gray et al., 2011)
    948..1078    +  intron         chimeric intron (fragment): chimera between introns from chicken β-actin and rabbit β-globin
   1076..1138    +  CDS            HBB (fragment): HBB_LEPEU - Experimental evidence at protein level: Swiss-Prot protein existence level 1. Involved in oxygen transport from the lung to the various peripheral tissues. From Lepus europaeus (European hare).
   1150..2577    +  CDS            tdTomato: tdTomato is a basic (constitutively fluorescent) orange fluorescent protein published in 2004, derived from Discosoma sp.. It is reported to be a somewhat slowly-maturing tandem dimer with low acid sensitivity.
   2581..2605    +  misc_feature   MCS (fragment): pBluescript multiple cloning site
   2605..3193    +  misc_feature   WPRE: woodchuck hepatitis virus posttranscriptional regulatory element
   3236..3357    -  polyA_signal   SV40 poly(A) signal: SV40 polyadenylation signal
   3380..3448    -  CDS            large T antigen (fragment): large T antigen from SV40 (simian virus 40)
   3519..3652    +  repeat_region  AAV2 ITR: inverted terminal repeat of adeno-associated virus serotype 2 inverted
   3646..3702    -  CDS            lacI (fragment): lac repressor; lacI; The lac repressor binds to the lac operator to inhibit transcription in E. coli. This inhibition can be relieved by adding lactose or isopropyl-β-D-thiogalactopyranoside (IPTG).
   3885..4473    -  rep_origin     ori: high-copy-number ColE1/pMB1/pBR322/pUC origin of replication
   4644..5504    -  CDS            AmpR: β-lactamase; bla; confers resistance to ampicillin, carbenicillin, and related antibiotics
   5505..5609    -  promoter       AmpR promoter: bla
   5662..6090    -  rep_origin     f1 ori (sequence partly withheld): f1 bacteriophage origin of replication; arrow indicates direction of (+) strand synthesis
   6095..3       -  CDS            lacZα (fragment) (across the origin): LacZα fragment of β-galactosidase; lacZ fragment
   6159..130     -  repeat_region  AAV2 ITR (fragment) (across the origin): inverted terminal repeat of adeno-associated virus serotype 2 inverted
>Addgene plasmid #59462 | pAAV-CAG-tdTomato (codon diversified) | addgene full sequence | sequence record 423489 | Addgene NGS Result
CTGCGCGCTCGCTCGCTCACTGAGGCCGCCCGGGCAAAGCCCGGGCGTCGGGCGACCTTTGGTCGCCCGG
CCTCAGTGAGCGAGCGAGCGCGCAGAGAGGGAGTGGCCAACTCCATCACTAGGGGTTCCTTGTAGTTAAT
GATTAACCCGCCATGCTACTTATCTACGTAGCCATGCTCTAGGAAGAGTACCATTGACGTCAATAATGAC
GTATGTTCCCATAGTAACGCCAATAGGGACTTTCCATTGACGTCAATGGGTGGAGTATTTACGGTAAACT
GCCCACTTGGCAGTACATCAAGTGTATCATATGCCAAGTACGCCCCCTATTGACGTCAATGACGGTAAAT
GGCCCGCCTGGCATTATGCCCAGTACATGACCTTATGGGACTTTCCTACTTGGCAGTACATCTACGTATT
AGTCATCGCTATTACCATGGTCGAGGTGAGCCCCACGTTCTGCTTCACTCTCCCCATCTCCCCCCCCCTC
CCCACCCCCAATTTTGTATTTATTTATTTTTTAATTATTTTGTGCAGCGATGGGGGCGGGGGGGGGGGGG
GGGGGGGCGCGCGCCAGGCGGGGCGGGGCGGGGCGAGGGGCGGGGCGGGGCGAGGCGGAGAGGTGCGGCG
GCAGCCAATCAGAGCGGCGCGCTCCGAAAGTTTCCTTTTATGGCGAGGCGGCGGCGGCGGCGGCCCTATA
AAAAGCGAAGCGCGCGGCGGGCGGGAGTCGCTGCGCGCTGCCTTCGCCCCGTGCCCCGCTCCGCCGCCGC
CTCGCGCCGCCCGCCCCGGCTCTGACTGACCGCGTTACTCCCACAGGTGAGCGGGCGGGACGGCCCTTCT
CCTCCGGGCTGTAATTAGCGCTTGGTTTAATGACGGCTTGTTTCTTTTCTGTGGCTGCGTGAAAGCCTTG
AGGGGCTCCGGGAGGGCCCTTTGTGCGGGGGGAGCGGCTCGGGGCTGTCCGCGGGGGGACGGCTGCCTTC
GGGGGGGACGGGGCAGGGCGGGGTTCGGCTTCTGGCGTGTGACCGGCGGCTCTAGAGCCTCTGCTAACCA
TGTTCATGCCTTCTTCTTTTTCCTACAGCTCCTGGGCAACGTGCTGGTTATTGTGCTGTCTCATCATTTT
GGCAAAGAATTGGATCCGGTACCGCCACCATGGTGAGTAAGGGCGAGGAAGTGATCAAAGAGTTCATGCG
GTTTAAGGTGAGAATGGAAGGAAGCATGAACGGCCACGAGTTCGAAATTGAGGGAGAAGGAGAGGGACGG
CCCTACGAGGGCACCCAGACAGCCAAGCTGAAAGTGACAAAGGGCGGGCCTCTGCCATTCGCTTGGGACA
TCCTGAGCCCACAGTTTATGTACGGCTCCAAGGCCTATGTGAAACATCCAGCTGACATTCCCGATTATAA
GAAACTGAGCTTCCCCGAGGGGTTTAAGTGGGAAAGAGTGATGAACTTCGAGGACGGAGGCCTGGTGACT
GTGACCCAGGACAGCTCCCTGCAGGATGGGACCCTGATCTACAAGGTGAAAATGAGAGGGACAAATTTTC
CCCCTGATGGACCTGTGATGCAGAAGAAAACTATGGGATGGGAGGCCTCCACCGAAAGGCTGTATCCACG
CGACGGGGTGCTGAAAGGAGAAATCCACCAGGCTCTGAAGCTGAAAGATGGGGGACATTACCTGGTGGAG
TTCAAGACAATCTACATGGCCAAGAAACCTGTGCAGCTGCCAGGCTACTATTACGTGGACACAAAACTGG
ATATCACTTCACACAACGAGGACTACACTATTGTGGAGCAGTATGAACGGAGCGAGGGGAGACACCATCT
GTTCCTGGGCCATGGGACTGGAAGTACCGGCTCAGGGTCTAGTGGAACCGCCTCAAGCGAGGATAACAAT
ATGGCTGTGATCAAAGAGTTCATGAGGTTTAAGGTGCGCATGGAGGGCAGCATGAATGGGCACGAATTTG
AGATTGAAGGAGAGGGCGAAGGGAGGCCTTACGAGGGCACACAGACTGCCAAGCTGAAAGTGACCAAGGG
AGGACCACTGCCTTTCGCTTGGGATATCCTGTCTCCTCAGTTTATGTACGGAAGTAAGGCCTATGTCAAG
CATCCCGCTGACATTCCTGATTACAAGAAACTGTCTTTCCCAGAGGGCTTTAAGTGGGAGAGAGTGATGA
ATTTTGAAGATGGAGGCCTGGTGACCGTGACACAGGACTCCTCTCTGCAGGATGGCACTCTGATCTACAA
AGTCAAAATGCGCGGCACCAATTTTCCACCCGATGGGCCCGTGATGCAGAAGAAAACAATGGGGTGGGAG
GCCAGCACTGAACGGCTGTATCCTAGAGACGGAGTGCTGAAGGGCGAAATCCACCAGGCCCTGAAGCTGA
AAGACGGCGGCCACTACCTGGTGGAGTTCAAAACCATCTACATGGCCAAGAAACCAGTGCAGCTGCCCGG
CTATTACTATGTGGACACCAAGCTGGATATCACATCCCACAATGAAGACTACACCATTGTGGAACAGTAT
GAGAGGTCTGAAGGACGCCACCATCTGTTTCTGTACGGCATGGATGAGCTGTATAAGTAAGAATTCGATA
TCAAGCTTATCGATAATCAACCTCTGGATTACAAAATTTGTGAAAGATTGACTGGTATTCTTAACTATGT
TGCTCCTTTTACGCTATGTGGATACGCTGCTTTAATGCCTTTGTATCATGCTATTGCTTCCCGTATGGCT
TTCATTTTCTCCTCCTTGTATAAATCCTGGTTGCTGTCTCTTTATGAGGAGTTGTGGCCCGTTGTCAGGC
AACGTGGCGTGGTGTGCACTGTGTTTGCTGACGCAACCCCCACTGGTTGGGGCATTGCCACCACCTGTCA
GCTCCTTTCCGGGACTTTCGCTTTCCCCCTCCCTATTGCCACGGCGGAACTCATCGCCGCCTGCCTTGCC
CGCTGCTGGACAGGGGCTCGGCTGTTGGGCACTGACAATTCCGTGGTGTTGTCGGGGAAATCATCGTCCT
TTCCTTGGCTGCTCGCCTGTGTTGCCACCTGGATTCTGCGCGGGACGTCCTTCTGCTACGTCCCTTCGGC
CCTCAATCCAGCGGACCTTCCTTCCCGCGGCCTGCTGCCGGCTCTGCGGCCTCTTCCGCGTCTTCGCCTT
CGCCCTCAGACGAGTCGGATCTCCCTTTGGGCCGCCTCCCCGCATCGATACCGTCGACCCGGGCGGCCGC
TTCGAGCAGACATGATAAGATACATTGATGAGTTTGGACAAACCACAACTAGAATGCAGTGAAAAAAATG
CTTTATTTGTGAAATTTGTGATGCTATTGCTTTATTTGTAACCATTATAAGCTGCAATAAACAAGTTAAC
AACAACAATTGCATTCATTTTATGTTTCAGGTTCAGGGGGAGATGTGGGAGGTTTTTTAAAGCAAGTAAA
ACCTCTACAAATGTGGTAAAATCGATAAGGATCTTCCTAGAGCATGGCTACGTAGATAAGTAGCATGGCG
GGTTAATCATTAACTACAAGGAACCCCTAGTGATGGAGTTGGCCACTCCCTCTCTGCGCGCTCGCTCGCT
CACTGAGGCCGGGCGACCAAAGGTCGCCCGACGCCCGGGCTTTGCCCGGGCGGCCTCAGTGAGCGAGCGA
GCGCGCAGCTGCATTAATGAATCGGCCAACGCGCGGGGAGAGGCGGTTTGCGTATTGGGCGCTCTTCCGC
TTCCTCGCTCACTGACTCGCTGCGCTCGGTCGTTCGGCTGCGGCGAGCGGTATCAGCTCACTCAAAGGCG
GTAATACGGTTATCCACAGAATCAGGGGATAACGCAGGAAAGAACATGTGAGCAAAAGGCCAGCAAAAGG
CCAGGAACCGTAAAAAGGCCGCGTTGCTGGCGTTTTTCCATAGGCTCCGCCCCCCTGACGAGCATCACAA
AAATCGACGCTCAAGTCAGAGGTGGCGAAACCCGACAGGACTATAAAGATACCAGGCGTTTCCCCCTGGA
AGCTCCCTCGTGCGCTCTCCTGTTCCGACCCTGCCGCTTACCGGATACCTGTCCGCCTTTCTCCCTTCGG
GAAGCGTGGCGCTTTCTCATAGCTCACGCTGTAGGTATCTCAGTTCGGTGTAGGTCGTTCGCTCCAAGCT
GGGCTGTGTGCACGAACCCCCCGTTCAGCCCGACCGCTGCGCCTTATCCGGTAACTATCGTCTTGAGTCC
AACCCGGTAAGACACGACTTATCGCCACTGGCAGCAGCCACTGGTAACAGGATTAGCAGAGCGAGGTATG
TAGGCGGTGCTACAGAGTTCTTGAAGTGGTGGCCTAACTACGGCTACACTAGAAGAACAGTATTTGGTAT
CTGCGCTCTGCTGAAGCCAGTTACCTTCGGAAAAAGAGTTGGTAGCTCTTGATCCGGCAAACAAACCACC
GCTGGTAGCGGTGGTTTTTTTGTTTGCAAGCAGCAGATTACGCGCAGAAAAAAAGGATCTCAAGAAGATC
CTTTGATCTTTTCTACGGGGTCTGACGCTCAGTGGAACGAAAACTCACGTTAAGGGATTTTGGTCATGAG
ATTATCAAAAAGGATCTTCACCTAGATCCTTTTAAATTAAAAATGAAGTTTTAAATCAATCTAAAGTATA
TATGAGTAAACTTGGTCTGACAGTTACCAATGCTTAATCAGTGAGGCACCTATCTCAGCGATCTGTCTAT
TTCGTTCATCCATAGTTGCCTGACTCCCCGTCGTGTAGATAACTACGATACGGGAGGGCTTACCATCTGG
CCCCAGTGCTGCAATGATACCGCGAGACCCACGCTCACCGGCTCCAGATTTATCAGCAATAAACCAGCCA
GCCGGAAGGGCCGAGCGCAGAAGTGGTCCTGCAACTTTATCCGCCTCCATCCAGTCTATTAATTGTTGCC
GGGAAGCTAGAGTAAGTAGTTCGCCAGTTAATAGTTTGCGCAACGTTGTTGCCATTGCTACAGGCATCGT
GGTGTCACGCTCGTCGTTTGGTATGGCTTCATTCAGCTCCGGTTCCCAACGATCAAGGCGAGTTACATGA
TCCCCCATGTTGTGCAAAAAAGCGGTTAGCTCCTTCGGTCCTCCGATCGTTGTCAGAAGTAAGTTGGCCG
CAGTGTTATCACTCATGGTTATGGCAGCACTGCATAATTCTCTTACTGTCATGCCATCCGTAAGATGCTT
TTCTGTGACTGGTGAGTACTCAACCAAGTCATTCTGAGAATAGTGTATGCGGCGACCGAGTTGCTCTTGC
CCGGCGTCAATACGGGATAATACCGCGCCACATAGCAGAACTTTAAAAGTGCTCATCATTGGAAAACGTT
CTTCGGGGCGAAAACTCTCAAGGATCTTACCGCTGTTGAGATCCAGTTCGATGTAACCCACTCGTGCACC
CAACTGATCTTCAGCATCTTTTACTTTCACCAGCGTTTCTGGGTGAGCAAAAACAGGAAGGCAAAATGCC
GCAAAAAAGGGAATAAGGGCGACACGGAAATGTTGAATACTCATACTCTTCCTTTTTCAATATTATTGAA
GCATTTATCAGGGTTATTGTCTCATGAGCGGATACATATTTGAATGTATTTAGAAAAATAAACAAATAGG
GGTTCCGCGCACATTTCCCCGAAAAGTGCCACCTAAATTGTAAGCGTTAATATTTTGTTAAAATTCGCGT
TAAATTTTTGTTAAATCAGCTCATTTTTTAACCAATAGGCCGAAATCGGCAAAATCCCTTATAAATCAAA
AGAATAGACCGAGATAGGGT
[37 nt withheld, positions 5761-5797]
AAAGAACGTGGACTCCAACGTCAAAGG
[49 nt withheld, positions 5825-5873]
T
[91 nt withheld, positions 5875-5965]
G
[124 nt withheld, positions 5967-6090]
CCCATTCGCCATTCAGGCTGCGCAACTGTTGGGAAGGGCGATCGGTGCGGGCCTCTTCGCTATTACGCCA
G
