>Addgene plasmid #59462 | pAAV-CAG-tdTomato (codon diversified) | addgene partial sequence | sequence record 95460 | mCherryseq-R 5'-cctcctcgcccttgctcaccat-3'
CGGATCCAATTCTTTGCCAAAATGATGAGACAGCACAATAACCAGCACGTTGCCCAGGAGCTGTAGGAAA
AAGAAGAAGGCATGAACATGGTTAGCAGAGGCTCTAGAGCCGCCGGTCACACGCCAGAAGCCGAACCCCG
CCCTGCCCCGTCCCCCCCGAAGGCAGCCGTCCCCCCGCGGACAGCCCCGAGCCGCTCCCCCCGCACAAAG
GGCCCTCCCGGAGCCCCTCAAGGCTTTCACGCAGCCACAGAAAAGAAACAAGCCGTCATTAAACCAAGCG
CTAATTACAGCCCGGAGGAGAAGGGCCGTCCCGCCCGCTCACCTGTGGGAGTAACGCGGTCAGTCAGAGC
CGGGGCGGGCGGCGCGAGG
