>Addgene plasmid #59462 | pAAV-CAG-tdTomato (codon diversified) | addgene partial sequence | sequence record 97163 | pCAG-F 5'-GCAACGTGCTGGTTATTGTG-3'
AGAATTGGATCCGGTACCGCCACCATGGTGAGTAAGGGCGAGGAAGTGATCAAAGAGTTCATGCGGTTTA
AGGTGAGAATGGAAGGAAGCATGAACGGCCACGAGTTCGAAATTGAGGGAGAAGGAGAGGGACGGCCCTA
CGAGGGCACCCAGACAGCCAAGCTGAAAGTGACAAAGGGCGGGCCTCTGCCATTCGCTTGGGACATCCTG
AGCCCACAGTTTATGTACGGCTCCAAGGCCTATGTGAAACATCCAGCTGACATTCCCGATTATAAGAAAC
TGAGCTTCCCCGAGGGGTTTAAGTGGGAAAGAGTGATGAACTTCGAGGACGGAGGCCTGGTGACTGTGAC
CCAGGACAGCTCCCTGCAGGATGGGACCCTGATCTACAAGGTGAAAATGAGAGGGACAAATTTTCCCCCT
GATGGACCTGTGATGCAGAAGAAAACTATGGGATGGGAGGCCTCCACCGAAAGGCTGTATCCACGCGACG
GGGTGCTGAAAGGAGAAATCCACCAGGCTCTGAAGCTGAAAGATGGGGGACATTACCTGGTGGAGTTCAA
GACAATCTACATGGCCAAGAAACCTGTGCAGCTGCCAGGCTACTATTACGTGGACACAAAACTGGATATC
ACTTCA
