>Addgene plasmid #59462 | pAAV-CAG-tdTomato (codon diversified) | addgene partial sequence | sequence record 129599 | WPRE-R 5'-CATAGCGTAAAAGGAGCAACA-3'
AGTCAATCTTTCACAAATTTTGTAATCCAGAGGTTGATTATCGATAAGCTTGATATCGAATTCTTACTTA
TACAGCTCATCCATGCCGTACAGAAACAGATGGTGGCGTCCTTCAGACCTCTCATACTGTTCCACAATGG
TGTAGTCTTCATTGTGGGATGTGATATCCAGCTTGGTGTCCACATAGTAATAGCCGGGCAGCTGCACTGG
TTTCTTGGCCATGTAGATGGTTTTGAACTCCACCAGGTAGTGGCCGCCGTCTTTCAGCTTCAGGGCCTGG
TGGATTTCGCCCTTCAGCACTCCGTCTCTAGGATACAGCCGTTCAGTGCTGGCCTCCCACCCCATTGTTT
TCTTCTGCATCACGGGCCCATCGGGTGGAAAATTGGTGCCGCGCATTTTGACTTTGTAGATCAGAGTGCC
ATCCTGCAGAGAGGAGTCCTGTGTCACGGTCACCAGGCCTCCATCTTCAAAATTCATCACTCTCTCCCAC
TTAAAGCCCTCTGGGAAAGACAGTTTCTTGTAATCAGGAATGTCAGCGGGATGCTTGACATAGGCCTTAC
TTCCGTACATAAACTGAGGAGACAGGATATCCCAAGCGAAAGGCAGTGGTCCTCCCTTGGTCACTTTCAG
CTTGGCAGTCTGTGTGCCCTCGTAAGGCCTCCCTTCGCCCTCTCCTTCAATCTCAAATTCGTGCCCATTC
ATGCTGCCCTCCATGCGCACCTTAAACCTCATGAACTCTTTGATCACAGCCATATTGTTATCCTCGCTTG
AGGCGGTTCCACTAGACCCTGAGCCGGTACTTCCAGTCCCATGGCCCAGGAACAGATGGTGTCTCCCCTC
GCTCCGTTCATACTGCTCCACAATAGTGTAGTCCTCGTTGTGTGAAGTGATATCCAGTTTTGTGTCCACG
TAATAGTAGCCTGGCAGCTGCACAGGTTTCTTGGCCATGTAGATTGTCTTGAACTCCACCAGGTAATGTC
CCC
